Addgene plasmid #179048: pBBK64 pHomL-RPL18Bp-PEX25-Link-Neon(gfp)-SSA1t-HomR (AmpR)
Purpose: Vector containing a yeast integration cassette for RPL18B-driven expression of PEX25-Link-Neon(gfp), a marker for the peroxisome
Depositing lab: Vincent Martin. Depositing organization: Concordia University. Publication: The MyLo CRISPR-Cas9 Toolkit: A Markerless Yeast Localization and Overexpression CRISPR-Cas9 Toolkit. Bean BDM, Whiteway M, Martin VJJ. G3 (Bethesda). 2022 Jun 16. pii: 6609175. doi: 10.1093/g3journal/jkac154. PubMed 35708612.
Backbone
  Vector backbone: pYTK089 (ColE1, AmpR)
  Vector type: Yeast Expression
Growth in bacteria
  Bacterial resistance: Ampicillin, 100 μg/mL
  Growth temperature: 37°C
  Growth strain: DH5alpha
  Copy number: High Copy
Gene/Insert
  Gene/Insert name: RPL18Bp-PEX25-Link-Neon(gfp)
  Species: S. cerevisiae (budding yeast)
  Cloning method: Restriction Enzyme; 5′ cloning site Unknown (unknown if destroyed); 3′ cloning site Unknown (unknown if destroyed)
Terms and licenses: Academic/Nonprofit Terms; Industry Terms: Not Available to Industry
Depositor comments: Part of the Markerless Yeast Localization and Overexpression (MyLO) CRISPR-Cas9 Toolkit. Vector cloned using BsaI Golden Gate cloning
How to cite: pBBK64 pHomL-RPL18Bp-PEX25-Link-Neon(gfp)-SSA1t-HomR (AmpR) was a gift from Vincent Martin (Addgene plasmid # 179048 ; http://n2t.net/addgene:179048 ; RRID:Addgene_179048)
