[The description below was written by a language model from this plasmid's Addgene catalogue record and pLannotate feature annotations shown in this document.]
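Description:
pBBK64 is a yeast integration vector from the Markerless Yeast Localization and Overexpression (MyLO) CRISPR-Cas9 toolkit, built on the pYTK089 backbone by BsaI Golden Gate assembly. It is maintained in E. coli through a high-copy ColE1-type origin and selected with ampicillin via the β-lactamase gene and its native promoter. The 6.8 kb sequence carries no complete yeast replication origin or auxotrophic marker. The plasmid therefore serves as a bacterial carrier for an integration cassette rather than as an episomal yeast expression plasmid.

The payload is a cassette flanked by left and right homology arms (HomL and HomR). In it, the S. cerevisiae RPL18B promoter drives the peroxisomal membrane protein PEX25 fused through a short linker to the green/yellow monomeric fluorescent protein mNeonGreen, followed by the SSA1 terminator. PEX25 regulates peroxisome size, division and biogenesis, so the fusion serves as a fluorescent marker for the peroxisome. The automated annotation detects the PEX25 and mNeonGreen coding sequences. It does not label the RPL18B promoter, linker or SSA1 terminator, which are known only from the construct name and catalogue entry.

Short fragments annotated as ARS1 and HIS3 (promoter and coding sequence) lie on either side of the cassette. Their positions suggest they belong to the homology arms and are not functional elements, but the record does not state the genomic target locus. Given the toolkit's markerless design, the cassette is presumably used as a repair template for Cas9-directed chromosomal integration, yielding strains with labelled peroxisomes for localization studies without a selectable marker.
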