Features (pLannotate 1.2.2; 10 found; start..end, strand, type, name):
      1..861     -  CDS            AmpR: β-lactamase; bla; confers resistance to ampicillin, carbenicillin, and related antibiotics
    862..966     -  promoter       AmpR promoter: bla
   1069..1657    +  rep_origin     ori: high-copy-number ColE1/pMB1/pBR322/pUC origin of replication
   2391..2510    +  rep_origin     ARS1 (fragment): S. cerevisiae autonomously replicating sequence ARS1/ARS416
   2515..2561    +  promoter       HIS3 promoter (fragment): S. cerevisiae HIS3
   2562..2624    +  CDS            HIS3 (fragment): imidazoleglycerol-phosphate dehydratase, required for histidine biosynthesis; S. cerevisiae HIS3; yeast auxotrophic marker
   3528..4709    +  CDS            PEX25: PEX25_YEAST - Experimental evidence at protein level: Swiss-Prot protein existence level 1. Required for regulation of peroxisome size and maintenance. Has a role in the import of peroxisomal matrix proteins. Imports RHO1 into the peroxisome. Also promotes peroxisome division and biogenesis. From Saccharomyces cerevisiae (strain ATCC 204508 / S288c) (Baker's yeast).
   4737..5444    +  CDS            mNeonGreen: mNeonGreen is a basic (constitutively fluorescent) green/yellow fluorescent protein published in 2013, derived from Branchiostoma lanceolatum. It is reported to be a very rapidly-maturing monomer with moderate acid sensitivity.
   6490..6516    +  rep_origin     ARS1 (fragment): S. cerevisiae autonomously replicating sequence ARS1/ARS416
   6613..6734    +  CDS            HIS3 (fragment): imidazoleglycerol-phosphate dehydratase, required for histidine biosynthesis; S. cerevisiae HIS3; yeast auxotrophic marker
>Addgene plasmid #179048 | pBBK64 pHomL-RPL18Bp-PEX25-Link-Neon(gfp)-SSA1t-HomR (AmpR) | addgene full sequence | sequence record 360842 | Addgene NGS Result
TTACCAATGCTTAATCAGTGAGGCACCTATCTCAGCGATCTGTCTATTTCGTTCATCCATAGTTGCCTGA
CTCCCCGTCGTGTAGATAACTACGATACGGGAGGGCTTACCATCTGGCCCCAGTGCTGCAATGATACCGC
GGGACCCACGCTCACCGGCTCCAGATTTATCAGCAATAAACCAGCCAGCCGGAAGGGCCGAGCGCAGAAG
TGGTCCTGCAACTTTATCCGCCTCCATCCAGTCTATTAATTGTTGCCGGGAAGCTAGAGTAAGTAGTTCG
CCAGTTAATAGTTTGCGCAACGTTGTTGCCATTGCTACAGGCATCGTGGTGTCACGCTCGTCGTTTGGTA
TGGCTTCATTCAGCTCCGGTTCCCAACGATCAAGGCGAGTTACATGATCCCCCATGTTGTGCAAAAAAGC
GGTTAGCTCCTTCGGTCCTCCGATCGTTGTCAGAAGTAAGTTGGCCGCAGTGTTATCACTCATGGTTATG
GCAGCACTGCATAATTCTCTTACTGTCATGCCATCCGTAAGATGCTTTTCTGTGACTGGTGAGTACTCAA
CCAAGTCATTCTGAGAATAGTGTATGCGGCGACCGAGTTGCTCTTGCCCGGCGTCAATACGGGATAATAC
CGCGCCACATAGCAGAACTTTAAAAGTGCTCATCATTGGAAAACGTTCTTCGGGGCGAAAACTCTCAAGG
ATCTTACCGCTGTTGAGATCCAGTTCGATGTAACCCACTCGTGCACCCAACTGATCTTCAGCATCTTTTA
CTTTCACCAGCGTTTCTGGGTGAGCAAAAACAGGAAGGCAAAATGCCGCAAAAAAGGGAATAAGGGCGAC
ACGGAAATGTTGAATACTCATACTCTTCCTTTTTCAATATTATTGAAGCATTTATCAGGGTTATTGTCTC
ATGAGCGGATACATATTTGAATGTATTTAGAAAAATAAACAAATAGGGGTTCCGCGCACATTTCCCCGAA
AAGTGCCACCTGTCATGACCAAAATCCCTTAACGTGAGTTTTCGTTCCACTGAGCGTCAGACCCCGTAGA
AAAGATCAAAGGATCTTCTTGAGATCCTTTTTTTCTGCGCGTAATCTGCTGCTTGCAAACAAAAAAACCA
CCGCTACCAGCGGTGGTTTGTTTGCCGGATCAAGAGCTACCAACTCTTTTTCCGAAGGTAACTGGCTTCA
GCAGAGCGCAGATACCAAATACTGTTCTTCTAGTGTAGCCGTAGTTAGGCCACCACTTCAAGAACTCTGT
AGCACCGCCTACATACCTCGCTCTGCTAATCCTGTTACCAGTGGCTGCTGCCAGTGGCGATAAGTCGTGT
CTTACCGGGTTGGACTCAAGACGATAGTTACCGGATAAGGCGCAGCGGTCGGGCTGAACGGGGGGTTCGT
GCACACAGCCCAGCTTGGAGCGAACGACCTACACCGAACTGAGATACCTACAGCGTGAGCTATGAGAAAG
CGCCACGCTTCCCGAAGGGAGAAAGGCGGACAGGTATCCGGTAAGCGGCAGGGTCGGAACAGGAGAGCGC
ACGAGGGAGCTTCCAGGGGGAAACGCCTGGTATCTTTATAGTCCTGTCGGGTTTCGCCACCTCTGACTTG
AGCGTCGATTTTTGTGATGCTCGTCAGGGGGGCGGAGCCTATGGAAAAACGCCAGCAACGCGGCCTTTTT
ACGGTTCCTGGCCTTTTGCTGGCCTTTTGCTCACATGTTCTTTCCTGCGTTATCCCCTGATTCTGTGGAT
AACCGTGCGGCCGCCAATGTTATCTATTGGCAGATGTTCATACGGGGCTTTCAAATATTGATGAAATTAT
GTGATGTTTAGAAGAAGATTCGAACTGTTTTCAGTAGATTTGGTAACTGTGCAACCATAACTCATGCCCC
CTATTTATCGGCATTGAGATTGTAAAGGAAGTAAAACGCATTTTTGCAGATCTGTTCTCTTATGTATTTT
TAATCGTCCTTGTATGGAAGTATCAAAGGGGACGTTCTTCACCTCCTTGGAAAACGCAAACTTTCTTTTT
GCCTATCACAGTATCTTATCGAGCTAACTATTTTCGACACACATGAAAAAGCAGAAATATTAACGAAAAA
GAAAAGAAAGACCATGTCATGTACGGGCAATCAGAATATGCAAGATGAGCGGGAACGGGCGAAATGTGCA
CGCGCACAACTTACGAAACGCGGATGAGTCACTGACAGCCACCGCAGAGGTTCTGACTCCTACTGAGCTC
TATTGGAGGTGGCAGAACCGGTAATCCCACAGTGAGCAACTTGACAAACCAACAGATATAGGCTGTGTCT
TAAAATATACCATCCAATACCTTGATGAACTTTTCAAAGATGACTAAAATAAGTGAAATTTCAACATTAA
CTTCGAGCTGTAAACACAGTGGTTTCTTTGCATAAACACCATCAGCCTCAAGTCGTCAAGTAAAGATTTC
GTGTTCATGCAGATAGATAACAATCTATATGTTGATAATTAGCGTTGCCTCATCAATGCGTACACGAAGA
ATATACTAAAAAATGAGCAGGCAAGATAAACGAAGGCAAAGATGACAGAGCAGAAAGCCCTAGTAAAGCG
TATTACAAATGAAACCAAGATTCAGATTGCGATCCCTGAATTCGCATCTAGATGGTAGAGCCACAAACAG
CCGGTACAAGCAACGATCTCCAGGACCATCTGAATCATGCGCGGATGACACGAACTCACGACGGCGATCA
CAGACATTAACCCACAGTACAGACACTGCGACAACGTGGCAATTCGTCGCAATACCGTCTCACTGAACTG
GCCGATAATTGCAGACGAACGAAGAGGATGTCCAATATTTTTTTTAAGGAATAAGGATACTTCAAGACTA
GATTCCCCCCTGCATTCCCATCAGAACCGTAAACCTTGGCGCTTTCCTTGGGAAGTATTCAAGAAGTGCC
TTGTCCGGTTTCTGTGGCTCACAAACCAGCGCGCCCGATATGGCTTTCTTTTCACTTATGAATGTACCAG
TACGGGACAATTAGAACGCTCCTGTAACAATCTCTTTGCAAATGTGGGGTTACATTCTAACCATGTCACA
CTGCTGACGAAATTCAAAGTAAAAAAAAATGGGACCACGTCTTGAGAACGATAGATTTTCTTTATTTTAC
ATTGAACAGTCGTTGTCTCAGCGCGCTTTATGTTTTCATTCATACTTCATATTATAAAATAACAAAAGAA
GAATTTCATATTCACGCCCAAGAAATCAGGCTGCTTTCCAAATGCAATTGACACTTCATTAGCCATCACA
CAAAACTCTTTCTTGCTGGAGCTTCTTTTAAAAAAGACCTCAGTACACCAAACACGTTACCCGACCTCGT
TATTTTACGACAACTATGATAAAATTCTGAAGAAAAAATAAAAAAATTTTCATACTTCTTGCTTTTATTT
AAACCATTGAATGATTTCTTTTGAACAAAACTACCTGTTTCACCAAAGGAAATAGAAAGAAAAAATCAAT
TAGAAGAAAACAAAAAACAAAAGATCTATGAGTCAGTTTGGCACGACAGATATCGTTTCCGGTTCAGAAA
CACCACCTTATTCTGGGGCAAGTTACCAGGACGCCCAGGATGACAATACCCATCCACATTCATCAGACGC
CGGTGCAGAGAAGTTCAGTGCAGGCAGTGGAAGCGAGTCGCATACTGAATCCTCGAGAAGTGATGATGAG
GATTCTCAAGCAAAAACAAAGATGGTGGATAATATTACCATCTTAAAATATATATTGGATTCTCTATCTG
GTAGAGACAAATTAGCCAAAATTATCAAATACGCTCTGGATATATTAAAACTGTTTATCGAAAAGTCTAA
GCGAAATTTAACTGTTTTGGACCCTTCCGTATTAACGTACTATACCAAGATTTTGAAAAATCTGACTGTA
AAAGTCGCACTAAGGCATCCAATCACGGTAATTAAAGTACTTCTCCTGTCTCTTTTGAGAAATTTTGACA
AGAAAATTGATTTTATCAGTCAACAATTAAGTACTTTTAGATATATTTTAAGGTTTGGCGGCACACCATT
CCGAGTGTGCAGTTTCTTGGGGAAATTCAATAAAACCAGAAAGTGCAACTTTCAAATTGACCAAATTAAG
AAAATATGGTTTAATGAAGCTTCATTGAGAGAATTTTTGGACTTGTATTATGGTATCTTTGATGAATTAG
ACTTGCTATACAAATTGAAAATATGGACAAATAAATCATTCTATTCCTTTGTCAGTAGACAAGAGTCTCT
TGCATGGCAATACGACATTCTTTTAAGCTTGAAGGACCATTGGCTCAACCTGCAAAGCTTACAGAAGAGA
CAATTAGAATTGGAAGTGCAACTAAAAGTTCAAAATAACGCGTTACTACTCTCACCCATACTGATGCATC
AGGCCCATAAAGACGATGGCTCACAATCGCCAATTAGGAAACAGTTGTTAAATGACCTAAATGTTAATAA
CGACGCAGAGGTGTTAATACACAAACAACTAAAGGCCATCAAGGATGAAAAGACACTTGTTTATTTAGAT
ATTGCAAGATTATCGTTTGATTGCATGGCTAATACATCAGATATTCTAAATTTAAAAACTCCAAAGGGAA
CGTATGCCGTTCTGTCCCTGGGATCCGGCTTAACTGGACTGGTTAAACTTTGGATAACAACAAAGAGGTC
ACTTTGCTCTTCAAAAGATGGATCCGGTCCTTCTGGCCCAACTGGCATGGTTTCTAAGGGTGAAGAAGAT
AACATGGCTTCTTTGCCAGCCACCCACGAGTTGCACATCTTCGGTTCCATTAACGGTGTCGACTTCGATA
TGGTCGGTCAAGGTACCGGTAACCCAAACGACGGTTACGAAGAATTGAACTTGAAGTCTACCAAGGGCGA
CTTGCAGTTCTCCCCTTGGATTTTGGTTCCACACATCGGTTACGGTTTCCACCAATACTTGCCATACCCA
GACGGTATGTCCCCATTCCAAGCCGCCATGGTTGACGGTTCTGGTTACCAAGTCCACAGAACCATGCAAT
TCGAAGATGGTGCTTCCTTGACCGTGAACTACAGATACACCTACGAAGGTTCTCACATCAAGGGCGAAGC
CCAAGTTAAGGGTACCGGTTTCCCTGCTGACGGTCCAGTCATGACTAACTCCTTGACCGCTGCTGACTGG
TGTCGTTCCAAGAAAACCTACCCAAACGATAAGACCATCATTTCCACTTTCAAGTGGTCCTACACCACCG
GTAACGGCAAGAGATACCGCTCTACCGCTCGTACCACCTACACCTTCGCCAAGCCAATGGCTGCCAACTA
CTTGAAGAACCAGCCTATGTACGTTTTCCGTAAGACCGAGCTGAAGCATTCCAAGACTGAATTGAACTTC
AAGGAATGGCAAAAGGCTTTCACCGACGTCATGGGTATGGACGAATTGTACAAGTAACTCGAGTGGCGCC
AATTGGTGCGGCAATTGATAATAACGAAAATGTCTTTTAATGATCTGGGTATAATGAGGAATTTTCCGAA
CGTTTTTACTTTATATATATATATACATGTAACATATATTCTATACGCTATAGAGAAAGGAAATTTTTCA
ATTAAAAAAAAAATAGAGAAAGAGTTTCACTTCTTGATTATCGCTAACACTAATGGTTGAAGTACTGCTA
CTTTAATTTTATGCTGCCAATGAGACGACGGGGTCATCACGGCTCATCATGCGCCAAACAAATGTGTGCA
ATACACGCTCGGATGACTGCATGATGACCGCACTGACTGGGGACAGCAGATCCACCTAAGCCTGTGAGAG
AAGCAGACACCCGACAGATCAAGGCAGTTAACTAGTGCACTGCAGTACAAATCGTCCCCAACAAAAGTGG
GCTCTCAAAATTCATCACATTTAAATGCATATAGGAAGAGCAACAGTTGGTTTGCATCTGATGTTCCTTA
AAGATTTCGACATAATGTGCGAAGTAGATCCCTTCAGCACTGTACTTGTTTTTGCGACTAGATTGTAAAT
CATTCTTTATTTAATCTCTTTCTTTAACTACTGCTTAAAGTATAATTTGGTCCGTAGTTTAATAACTATA
CTAAGCGAACGCTCTCTCGAAATTTTTCTTAACGCGTCCTTGTACTGCGTCTAACGCTTTTGCCACTTGG
ATTTCTATTATAGGAAATAGTCTCACTTACTGGGCGACGAATTTTCGCGTTTTGATGAAGCACAGGAAGA
ATTTCTTTATGCTCAGAAGTTTGACAGCAAGCAAGTTCATCATTCGAACTAGCCTTATTGTTTTAGTTCA
GTGACAGCGAACTGCCGTACTCGATGCTTTATTTCTCACGGTAGAGCGGAAGAACAGATAGATCCCTACA
TATTGCTACCACTTCTATTACACAATAGTTTCAATAGCTTGCAGCGTAGCTAAACTCTAAAATTTATCTA
AATCACTCATATAAACCGAACCCTTCCCCTTCCGCTTATAGTACAGCTGATGCTCCTTCACTATTTTAAC
ATGTGGAATTCTTGAAAGAATGAAATCGCCATGCCAAGCCATCACACGGTCTTTTATGCAATTGATTGAC
CGCCTGCAACACATAGGCAGTAAAATTTTTACAAGCAGTAGCAGAACAGGCCACACAATCGCAAGTGATT
AACGTCCACACAGGTATAGGGTTTCTGGACCATATGATACATGCTCTGGCCAAGCATTCCGGCTGGTCGC
TAATCGTTGAGTGCCGAGCGGCCGCGATTATCAAAAAGGATCTTCACCTAGATCCTTTTAAATTAAAAAT
GAAGTTTTAAATCAATCTAAAGTATATATGAGTAAACTTGGTCTGACAG
